>Addgene plasmid #198793 | pWP062 | addgene full sequence | sequence record 390246 | Addgene NGS Result
AAGCTTGCATGCGCGGCCGCACTGACTGGGCCGGCCCATGTTCACGTACTTTATAGTTACCGTATACACA
TATTCTTCATAATCCTACTTTATTCATTTTGCAATTGAGCAAAGCATCTGCAGGTGCCTGATATTTTACG
GCTTCCGCCCATTACCGTAGCTGAAAGAGTATAAATAGAAGATTCATCGTTCAAATGTTTAATGTTCGAC
TTTTCAAATAATGTATTCCTACTAATTTCTGAAAAATAAGCCATCAAATGCGTCTAGTATCAAAATCATG
TAAAAACTGTAAAACAGATTTTGTATGAGACGCATTTCGATGACGGGCACAACAGAGACACCGCCCATAA
GACGGTATCTTTTGATGGTAAGAGGTGTGAATCTATAATACGACTGTGTGATCCATGTGTCGGTTACCAT
AAAAAGGTACATCTGTGGTCCCAAAAAAGGTGATAATGAGTATTCAAAGCATTTTAGCAGCTGCATAGTT
ACCGTATCTTAATAATAATAATAATAATTTATTACGCTCGCTGGGAGACGTGAAGGAATACAGAATACAA
AAGTTATCATTGTTCGCTTGTACTAGAATTGGTGCAGTCGGGCAATTGTTTCCATTCCATTAGAATGTTG
TCCTTGTCCTTGCGTTGTCCTTGCGTAGACTCCCCCATAGTGGGCGAGCGATTCCCGAGTGAAAATAATC
ACGGAATGAAAAGAGTATAGATGTTTTCCTACTGTACAGTGTTTTCTCTATCAGTGTTGTCAGTCATTTA
CATTAATATTATCTTTTTCAGAGATGAAAAAGGAAAGCAAAACTAGATGTGAATTTTCTGTGAGTTTGAT
AAGCCTTTCCATAAAACGATCACAACATTTGTTGTACGTTTTGAAGAAAATTATAAACTACGACATGCGG
ATACATTATTTTCAGACACATTTGGCGTTTCTATACGGAAAACTACAAGTTTACATAGCTGCACCTATGG
CGACTTATATTTGTTTTGATTTTTTGGTTTCGGACTTCAAATAATATTACTTTTGTTGATCACAAATACT
ATTCTTCAACTTTCAAAAAACCGTCCACAATTTTTTAAAATTAAATTTTCATGTCAGCTTTAACAACACT
CTTTTTCAGTTCTATTTGACCCTTATTTGACCTTTGCTTTTATCAATTTTTATAATCATATTTGCAAATA
AAATGATTGCCAAGGCAAATATTTTGTCTGAAAAATATTAAAAGTCAACAAAGTTATGAAACTTTTTCTA
CCGAAAACTATCAAAAAGTCTGAGACTGAGACACGGCTATATTTTTATTTGGCTCTCACGATTCTGGAAA
AGTACTTTTGTATGCTGACTACTGTACTTTCTCACATACAAAGATATATATTTACATTTCTCGACATCAT
TCCTTTTTTTATTCTGTAAGCATTTTCCAGAAAGCTTCTGATAGTACTCATCAAAACTTGAAAGATGGTC
ATAAAAGTCAACAGCGGGGGTCTTTATGGCGCCGATGTATTTGAACTGAAAACATTCGGAAAATATCGAG
GAGAAATGAACAGGAAACCCGACTTTGAGCAGGTAACGTTTTTTATATTTTCATAATGTATTACAGTGGT
CACTTTTCTATAATTTTCTCTATGTACAGTTCATGACAAAAAATCAGGTGCTGGAGGTGAAAACAAGTCG
ATTACTCTCAATCTAATTTATCTCCGTTCCTCCTTACATTTACCCGAAAATAGTTTCTATAGGTCATTGG
GAAAAACATTACATTTATTTTTTCAAAGTTCTATTCTTATTTCAAAATGGAGGTTTGTCCAGTTTATCCT
GATTCTGAAAATATTCCTTCTCCAATGGTTCGAAGTGCTTCTGATGTTATTTTAAACTCAGATCCATTTA
ATTCTACAATGGAAAATTTGGTAAGCAAATATTTTTAGGATACATTCAAAATTGAAATTTGAATTTGAAA
ACATTTGACAGTTTCTCTAATATAGGTTTCAATGAAAGTTCTTCACTACACCACAATGTATTAGCGATCA
TGTCATACCTTACTTTTACTTGACCTAGAATTCAGCAAAAAAATGCACTGGAGCACTTTCAGATGGCTCT
TTCAGGGGTTCAGAGTTGAGTTCCGCCGCTAAAATTTTTGTGGTGATCTAGTCTAAACATAAGCTTTCAA
ATGACATGCGTCTCAATTTAAAGTCCGATACTAGATTGACTTCCTTTCCTTGTTAGGTTAGCTCAAAAAT
AACTAATTCACCTTTCCTGACACTTCCCCCTTTAATGCATATAAAGCGCGTGGTTTTTCTTCTCATTCTG
CTCCGACGGGCTCATAAAACCACTGAATTTCCCATCGCAGAAAGGACCACTAAACAAAATTCAGTTTTAA
AAAGTGAGTGTCCACCTCTCATTTTGACCAGTGAAAAGCCATAGCAACCCGTTTTTATGCAAGTGGGTCA
AAACTAAAACTACATCCTCGTTTCTCTTTTTGCACATAATTAGACAAATACGCGATAATTCAGATTAAAA
GAAAGTTGGAGAGAATATGGTGGTAACTAATTAGCAACCTAACCTAGTTTTTTATCTGGTGAAACAACTT
TCACGTTTGTTCCTAAAGACTATTTCCGTTTTCATCACTTTTAGCCGCCCGCGACAAATCCAAGAAAATC
CAAACAAAGTGTCAATGTTTTTTGTTGACGAAACTATATCAAATGTATGTTTTTTTTAATACAAAAATAT
ATGTTTCTATGATTCTAAGCTTTCATTTTTATTGTAGCATGTACACAAATTAAAATATTGAATATAATTT
TTGTTAACTGAACTTTTTTCTTTTCATTGTAGTTCTTAAAGTTGGAAAAAGTCAGCTAATAAATTTTTGT
CACGTACGAGCTTCAAGCTAGATCATTTAAGTAGATTCTAAATCACCAGTAATCACAATTTTTTAATTTG
AAGCACTTTATTTTTCCCATCTGATATTCGATAACTTTTCAAATGTACAAAATATCTGAATTTTTAAAAA
ATCAAGTTTAAAATGGTTTTATTAGATTTTTGGTTTTCAAAACGCTAAAAAATTCAGAACATGGAATCAA
AGTTCTAGAACCATAACAAGCGTGGTTCAAAAAGTGTTTAACTTTCTTTGCAAAAACACTTCGCGGTGGT
CACTCTTGATTTCTCTTCTAGCCATCTTCAAAAATGAAAATTGAAAAATCGAACGACCGGTATAAAATGG
TAGGAGGTGTCTTCAAATCGTCTTCTTCAATCCATTCATGACGTTCTCATCATTTATGACTTCCAAAGTT
TTAGACGTATTCCATACACACTCGCTTTTTCATTTTATAATTCATAAGTAAAAAGAACTAACAAATCGTT
TCTATTTTCTGTTTTCTTTTCAAAAACCACACGAGTTGTGGTTCTTTTTTGAGAACCAAAAGAAAAATTA
CCGGAAACGTCTATTTCACGGTGAATTGGGCTTCAAGTAAGAAGCATTGAGCAATTTTTACCTAAAGTTG
TTTTGAAATACGCCTATTTTTACCAAAACATTGTGGTTTTTGGTTAAAATTTCAAAACCGACAACTTTTT
TTCCCAGATCCCGTGATCTGTTCTCGTCAATTTTCCATCAAAAAAGTGTTTGAGATCTGGATAATTGGAC
GGACTTTTTCATATGCACCCCCCTCCCCATGGATACTTATTCTCTTGTCAAACTTTATTTTCATTAGTTA
CTTTTTATTTTTCAGAAAAACAGTTCAGATATTGTTCCGAAAGGCGCGCCTCTAGAGGATCCCCGGGATT
GGCCAAAGGACCCAAAGGTATGTTTCGAATGATACTAACATAACATAGAACATTTTCAGGAGGACCCTTG
GCTAGGATGGGCCCTAAAAAGAAGCGTAAAGCTAGCATGAAGCTGTTGTCTTCAATGGAACAAGCTTGCG
ACATATGCCGGTTAAAAAAACTCAGGTGCTCGAAGGAAAAGCCCAAGTGTGCCAAGTGTCTGAAGAACAA
CTCGGAGTGCCGTTATTCTCCCAAGGCTATGAGGTCCCCACTGACCAGGGCGCATCTGACAGAGGTAGAA
TCAAGGTTGGAAAAATTGGAAGATTTGTTTCTGCTCATGTTTCCTCGGGAAAACCTGGACAGCATTTTGA
ACATGGACTCTTTGGACGAAGTGAAAGTAATGTTGAAACAATTATATATGCAGGACTATGGTGACACGGA
TGCTGCTATGGATAGCTTGACCCCTATGGAAAATGGCATGTCTGAAGGGCCGAGAAAACACATGAAGACT
GCGACATCATCGCCAAAAGTGGATGAAGATGGAAGCCAAAGTCAGTTGAGTGTATCGCCGGAATTCCCGC
TGCAGTCTGGTGGCGGAGGGGCTCCTAGGGGTTCCGGACGGGCTGACGCATTGGACGATTTTGATCTGGA
TATGCTGGGAAGTGACGCCCTCGATGATTTTGACCTTGACATGCTTGGTTCGGATGCCCTTGATGACTTT
GACCTCGACATGCTCGGCAGTGACGCCCTTGATGATTTCGACCTGGACATGCTGATTAACTAAGGTACCG
AATTCGCTAGCCGGCCATACAAGTAATCCGGATGATCGACGCCAACGTCGTTGAATTTTCAAATTTTAAA
TACTGAATATTTGTTTTTTTTCCTATTATTTATTTATTCTCTTTGTGTTTTTTTTCTTGCTTTCTAAAAA
ATTAATTCAATCCAAATCTAAACATTTTTTTTTCTCTTTCCGTCTCCCAATTCGTATTCCGCTCCTCTCA
TCTGAACACAATGTGCAAGTTTATTTATCTTCTCGCTTTCATTTCATTAGGACGTGGGGGGAATTGGTGG
AAGGGGGAAACACACAAAAGGATGATGGAAATGAAATAAGGACACACAATATGCAACAACATTCAATTCA
GAAATATGGAGGAAGGTTTAAAAGAAAACATAAAAATATATAGAGGAGGAAGGAAAACTAGTAAAAAATA
AGCAAAGAAATTAGGCGAACGATGAGAATTGTCCTCGCTTGGGCCCAAAAGGCCTTTTTTTTTTGGCGCC
GACGTCAGGTGGCACTTTTCGGGGAAATGTGCGCGGAACCCCTATTTGTTTATTTTTCTAAATACATTCA
AATATGTATCCGCTCATGAGACAATAACCCTGATAAATGCTTCAATAATATTGAAAAAGGAAGAGTATGA
GTATTCAACATTTCCGTGTCGCCCTTATTCCCTTTTTTGCGGCATTTTGCCTTCCTGTTTTTGCTCACCC
AGAAACGCTGGTGAAAGTAAAAGATGCTGAAGATCAGTTGGGTGCACGAGTGGGTTACATCGAACTGGAT
CTCAACAGCGGTAAGATCCTTGAGAGTTTTCGCCCCGAAGAACGTTTTCCAATGATGAGCACTTTTAAAG
TTCTGCTATGTGGCGCGGTATTATCCCGTATTGACGCCGGGCAAGAGCAACTCGGTCGCCGCATACACTA
TTCTCAGAATGACTTGGTTGAGTACTCACCAGTCACAGAAAAGCATCTTACGGATGGCATGACAGTAAGA
GAATTATGCAGTGCTGCCATAACCATGAGTGATAACACTGCGGCCAACTTACTTCTGACAACGATCGGAG
GACCGAAGGAGCTAACCGCTTTTTTGCACAACATGGGGGATCATGTAACTCGCCTTGATCGTTGGGAACC
GGAGCTGAATGAAGCCATACCAAACGACGAGCGTGACACCACGATGCCTGTAGCAATGGCAACAACGTTG
CGCAAACTATTAACTGGCGAACTACTTACTCTAGCTTCCCGGCAACAATTAATAGACTGGATGGAGGCGG
ATAAAGTTGCAGGACCACTTCTGCGCTCGGCCCTTCCGGCTGGCTGGTTTATTGCTGATAAATCTGGAGC
CGGTGAGCGTGGGTCTCGCGGTATCATTGCAGCACTGGGGCCAGATGGTAAGCCCTCCCGTATCGTAGTT
ATCTACACGACGGGGAGTCAGGCAACTATGGATGAACGAAATAGACAGATCGCTGAGATAGGTGCCTCAC
TGATTAAGCATTGGTAACTGTCAGACCAAGTTTACTCATATATACTTTAGATTGATTTAAAACTTCATTT
TTAATTTAAAAGGATCTAGGTGAAGATCCTTTTTGATAATCTCATGACCAAAATCCCTTAACGTGAGTTT
TCGTTCCACTGAGCGTCAGACCCCGTAGAAAAGATCAAAGGATCTTCTTGAGATCCTTTTTTTCTGCGCG
TAATCTGCTGCTTGCAAACAAAAAAACCACCGCTACCAGCGGTGGTTTGTTTGCCGGATCAAGAGCTACC
AACTCTTTTTCCGAAGGTAACTGGCTTCAGCAGAGCGCAGATACCAAATACTGTTCTTCTAGTGTAGCCG
TAGTTAGGCCACCACTTCAAGAACTCTGTAGCACCGCCTACATACCTCGCTCTGCTAATCCTGTTACCAG
TGGCTGCTGCCAGTGGCGATAAGTCGTGTCTTACCGGGTTGGACTCAAGACGATAGTTACCGGATAAGGC
GCAGCGGTCGGGCTGAACGGGGGGTTCGTGCACACAGCCCAGCTTGGAGCGAACGACCTACACCGAACTG
AGATACCTACAGCGTGAGCTATGAGAAAGCGCCACGCTTCCCGAAGGGAGAAAGGCGGACAGGTATCCGG
TAAGCGGCAGGGTCGGAACAGGAGAGCGCACGAGGGAGCTTCCAGGGGGAAACGCCTGGTATCTTTATAG
TCCTGTCGGGTTTCGCCACCTCTGACTTGAGCGTCGATTTTTGTGATGCTCGTCAGGGGGGCGGAGCCTA
TGGAAAAACGCCAGCAACGCGGCCTTTTTACGGTTCCTGGCCTTTTGCTGGCCTTTTGCTCACATGTTCT
TTCCTGCGTTATCCCCTGATTCTGTGGATAACCGTATTACCGCCTTTGAGTGAGCTGATACCGCTCGCCG
CAGCCGAACGACCGAGCGCAGCGAGTCAGTGAGCGAGGAAGCGGAAGAGCGCCCAATACGCAAACCGCCT
CTCCCCGCGCGTTGGCCGATTCATTAATGCAGCTGGCACGACAGGTTTCCCGACTGGAAAGCGGGCAGTG
AGCGCAACGCAATTAATGTGAGTTAGCTCACTCATTAGGCACCCCAGGCTTTACACTTTATGCTTCCGGC
TCGTATGTTGTGTGGAATTGTGAGCGGATAACAATTTCACACAGGAAACAGCTATGACCATGATTACGCC
AAGCTGTAAGTTTAAACATGATCTTACTAACTAACTATTCTCATTTAAATTTTCAGAGCTTAAAAATGGC
TGAAATCACTCACAACGATGGATACGCTAACAACTTGGAAATGAAAT
Features (pLannotate 1.2.2; 11 found; start..end, strand, type, name):
    250..322     +  ncRNA          lsy-6: Accession: RF00823 - lsy-6 microRNA precursor family
   3760..3777    -  misc_feature   MCS (fragment): pUC18/19 multiple cloning site
   3887..4327    +  CDS            GAL4 (fragment): GAL4_YEAST - Experimental evidence at protein level: Swiss-Prot protein existence level 1. This protein is a positive regulator for the gene expression of the galactose-induced genes such as GAL1, GAL2, GAL7, GAL10, and MEL1 which code for the enzymes used to convert galactose to glucose. It recognizes a 17 base pair sequence in (5'-CGGRNNRCYNYNCNCCG-3') the upstream activating sequence (UAS-G) of these genes. From Saccharomyces cerevisiae (strain ATCC 204508 / S288c) (Baker's yeast).
   4505..4521    +  CDS            VP96 (fragment): 6 tandem repeats of the minimal activation domain of herpes simplex virus VP16 (Cheng et al., 2013)
   5072..5176    +  promoter       AmpR promoter: bla
   5177..6037    +  CDS            AmpR: β-lactamase; bla; confers resistance to ampicillin, carbenicillin, and related antibiotics
   6208..6796    +  rep_origin     ori: high-copy-number ColE1/pMB1/pBR322/pUC origin of replication
   6979..7071    +  CDS            lacI (fragment): lac repressor; lacI; The lac repressor binds to the lac operator to inhibit transcription in E. coli. This inhibition can be relieved by adding lactose or isopropyl-β-D-thiogalactopyranoside (IPTG).
   7084..7105    +  protein_bind   CAP binding site: CAP binding activates transcription in the presence of cAMP. E. coli catabolite activator protein
   7120..7150    +  promoter       lac promoter: promoter for the E. coli lac operon
   7158..7174    +  protein_bind   lac operator: The lac repressor binds to the lac operator to inhibit transcription in E. coli. This inhibition can be relieved by adding lactose or isopropyl-β-D-thiogalactopyranoside (IPTG). lac repressor encoded by lacI
