[The description below was written by a language model from this plasmid's Addgene catalogue record and pLannotate feature annotations shown in this document.]
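Description:
pWP062 is a worm expression plasmid built on the pHW393 backbone that serves as a cGAL "driver" construct for Caenorhabditis elegans. It is propagated in E. coli as a high-copy plasmid through a ColE1/pUC-type origin and selected with ampicillin via the bla (AmpR) gene and its promoter. Remnants of the pUC cloning region (a lacI fragment, CAP binding site, lac promoter and operator, and a short multiple cloning site fragment) are also annotated; these are backbone carry-over and have no evident role in the worm.

The insert, Paqp-6-GAL4-SK(DBD)-VP64, places a synthetic transcriptional activator under the control of the C. elegans aqp-6 promoter. The feature table does not label the promoter, but the large region upstream of the GAL4 coding sequence presumably holds it. A lsy-6 microRNA precursor match falls within that stretch; the record does not explain this hit. Downstream, the annotation detects a GAL4 fragment consistent with the DNA-binding domain, followed by a short match to tandem VP16 minimal activation domain repeats, in line with the VP64 activation module named in the catalogue entry. The fusion protein binds UAS sites and activates transcription of any gene placed behind them. The feature table does not annotate a 3′ UTR or terminator.

According to the record, the construct drives specific expression in the IL1 neurons. It belongs to a bipartite cGAL-UAS toolkit for C. elegans sensory neurons. Worms carrying this driver can be combined with UAS effector or reporter transgenes to restrict expression of those payloads to IL1 cells for labelling or functional manipulation.
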