Addgene plasmid #198793: pWP062
Purpose: Drives specific expression in the IL1 neurons
Depositing lab: Paul Sternberg. Depositing organization: California Institute of Technology. Publication: A cGAL-UAS bipartite expression toolkit for Caenorhabditis elegans sensory neurons. Nava S, Palma W, Wan X, Oh JY, Gharib S, Wang H, Revanna JS, Tan M, Zhang M, Liu J, Chen CH, Lee JS, Perry B, Sternberg PW. Proc Natl Acad Sci U S A. 2023 Dec 19;120(51):e2221680120. doi: 10.1073/pnas.2221680120. Epub 2023 Dec 14. PubMed 38096407.
Backbone
  Vector backbone: pHW393
  Backbone size w/o insert (bp): 3611
  Vector type: Worm Expression
Growth in bacteria
  Bacterial resistance: Ampicillin, 100 μg/mL
  Growth temperature: 37°C
  Growth strain: DH5alpha
  Copy number: High Copy
Gene/Insert
  Gene/Insert name: Paqp-6-GAL4-SK(DBD)-VP64
  Species: C. elegans (nematode)
  Insert size (bp): 3716
  Cloning method: Restriction Enzyme; 5′ cloning site Unknown (unknown if destroyed); 3′ cloning site Unknown (unknown if destroyed)
Terms and licenses: Academic/Nonprofit Terms; Industry Terms: Not Available to Industry
How to cite: pWP062 was a gift from Paul Sternberg (Addgene plasmid # 198793 ; http://n2t.net/addgene:198793 ; RRID:Addgene_198793)
