>Addgene plasmid #198793 | pWP062 | depositor partial sequence | sequence record 385047 | aqp-6 promoter
CATGTTCACGTACTTTATAGTTACCGTATACACATATTCTTCATAATCCTACTTTATTCATTTTGCAATT
GAGCAAAGCATCTGCAGGTGCCTGATATTTTACGGCTTCCGCCCATTACCGTAGCTGAAAGAGTATAAAT
AGAAGATTCATCGTTCAAATGTTTAATGTTCGACTTTTCAAATAATGTATTCCTACTAATTTCTGAAAAA
TAAGCCATCAAATGCGTCTAGTATCAAAATCATGTAAAAACTGTAAAACAGATTTTGTATGAGACGCATT
TCGATGACGGGCACAACAGAGACACCGCCCATAAGACGGTATCTTTTGATGGTAAGAGGTGTGAATCTAT
AATACGACTGTGTGATCCATGTGTCGGTTACCATAAAAAGGTACATCTGTGGTCCCAAAAAAGGTGATAA
TGAGTATTCAAAGCATTTTAGCAGCTGCATAGTTACCGTATCTTAATAATAATAATAATAATTTATTACG
CTCGCTGGGAGACGTGAAGGAATACAGAATACAAAAGTTATCATTGTTCGCTTGTACTAGAATTGGTGCA
GTCGGGCAATTGTTTCCATTCCATTAGAATGTTGTCCTTGTCCTTGCGTTGTCCTTGCGTAGACTCCCCC
ATAGTGGGCGAGCGATTCCCGAGTGAAAATAATCACGGAATGAAAAGAGTATAGATGTTTTCCTACTGTA
CAGTGTTTTCTCTATCAGTGTTGTCAGTCATTTACATTAATATTATCTTTTTCAGAGATGAAAAAGGAAA
GCAAAACTAGATGTGAATTTTCTGTGAGTTTGATAAGCCTTTCCATAAAACGATCACAACATTTGTTGTA
CGTTTTGAAGAAAATTATAAACTACGACATGCGGATACATTATTTTCAGACACATTTGGCGTTTCTATAC
GGAAAACTACAAGTTTACATAGCTGCACCTATGGCGACTTATATTTGTTTTGATTTTTTGGTTTCGGACT
TCAAATAATATTACTTTTGTTGATCACAAATACTATTCTTCAACTTTCAAAAAACCGTCCACAATTTTTT
AAAATTAAATTTTCATGTCAGCTTTAACAACACTCTTTTTCAGTTCTATTTGACCCTTATTTGACCTTTG
CTTTTATCAATTTTTATAATCATATTTGCAAATAAAATGATTGCCAAGGCAAATATTTTGTCTGAAAAAT
ATTAAAAGTCAACAAAGTTATGAAACTTTTTCTACCGAAAACTATCAAAAAGTCTGAGACTGAGACACGG
CTATATTTTTATTTGGCTCTCACGATTCTGGAAAAGTACTTTTGTATGCTGACTACTGTACTTTCTCACA
TACAAAGATATATATTTACATTTCTCGACATCATTCCTTTTTTTATTCTGTAAGCATTTTCCAGAAAGCT
TCTGATAGTACTCATCAAAACTTGAAAGATGGTCATAAAAGTCAACAGCGGGGGTCTTTATGGCGCCGAT
GTATTTGAACTGAAAACATTCGGAAAATATCGAGGAGAAATGAACAGGAAACCCGACTTTGAGCAGGTAA
CGTTTTTTATATTTTCATAATGTATTACAGTGGTCACTTTTCTATAATTTTCTCTATGTACAGTTCATGA
CAAAAAATCAGGTGCTGGAGGTGAAAACAAGTCGATTACTCTCAATCTAATTTATCTCCGTTCCTCCTTA
CATTTACCCGAAAATAGTTTCTATAGGTCATTGGGAAAAACATTACATTTATTTTTTCAAAGTTCTATTC
TTATTTCAAAATGGAGGTTTGTCCAGTTTATCCTGATTCTGAAAATATTCCTTCTCCAATGGTTCGAAGT
GCTTCTGATGTTATTTTAAACTCAGATCCATTTAATTCTACAATGGAAAATTTGGTAAGCAAATATTTTT
AGGATACATTCAAAATTGAAATTTGAATTTGAAAACATTTGACAGTTTCTCTAATATAGGTTTCAATGAA
AGTTCTTCACTACACCACAATGTATTAGCGATCATGTCATACCTTACTTTTACTTGACCTAGAATTCAGC
AAAAAAATGCACTGGAGCACTTTCAGATGGCTCTTTCAGGGGTTCAGAGTTGAGTTCCGCCGCTAAAATT
TTTGTGGTGATCTAGTCTAAACATAAGCTTTCAAATGACATGCGTCTCAATTTAAAGTCCGATACTAGAT
TGACTTCCTTTCCTTGTTAGGTTAGCTCAAAAATAACTAATTCACCTTTCCTGACACTTCCCCCTTTAAT
GCATATAAAGCGCGTGGTTTTTCTTCTCATTCTGCTCCGACGGGCTCATAAAACCACTGAATTTCCCATC
GCAGAAAGGACCACTAAACAAAATTCAGTTTTAAAAAGTGAGTGTCCACCTCTCATTTTGACCAGTGAAA
AGCCATAGCAACCCGTTTTTATGCAAGTGGGTCAAAACTAAAACTACATCCTCGTTTCTCTTTTTGCACA
TAATTAGACAAATACGCGATAATTCAGATTAAAAGAAAGTTGGAGAGAATATGGTGGTAACTAATTAGCA
ACCTAACCTAGTTTTTTATCTGGTGAAACAACTTTCACGTTTGTTCCTAAAGACTATTTCCGTTTTCATC
ACTTTTAGCCGCCCGCGACAAATCCAAGAAAATCCAAACAAAGTGTCAATGTTTTTTGTTGACGAAACTA
TATCAAATGTATGTTTTTTTTAATACAAAAATATATGTTTCTATGATTCTAAGCTTTCATTTTTATTGTA
GCATGTACACAAATTAAAATATTGAATATAATTTTTGTTAACTGAACTTTTTTCTTTTCATTGTAGTTCT
TAAAGTTGGAAAAAGTCAGCTAATAAATTTTTGTCACGTACGAGCTTCAAGCTAGATCATTTAAGTAGAT
TCTAAATCACCAGTAATCACAATTTTTTAATTTGAAGCACTTTATTTTTCCCATCTGATATTCGATAACT
TTTCAAATGTACAAAATATCTGAATTTTTAAAAAATCAAGTTTAAAATGGTTTTATTAGATTTTTGGTTT
TCAAAACGCTAAAAAATTCAGAACATGGAATCAAAGTTCTAGAACCATAACAAGCGTGGTTCAAAAAGTG
TTTAACTTTCTTTGCAAAAACACTTCGCGGTGGTCACTCTTGATTTCTCTTCTAGCCATCTTCAAAAATG
AAAATTGAAAAATCGAACGACCGGTATAAAATGGTAGGAGGTGTCTTCAAATCGTCTTCTTCAATCCATT
CATGACGTTCTCATCATTTATGACTTCCAAAGTTTTAGACGTATTCCATACACACTCGCTTTTTCATTTT
ATAATTCATAAGTAAAAAGAACTAACAAATCGTTTCTATTTTCTGTTTTCTTTTCAAAAACCACACGAGT
TGTGGTTCTTTTTTGAGAACCAAAAGAAAAATTACCGGAAACGTCTATTTCACGGTGAATTGGGCTTCAA
GTAAGAAGCATTGAGCAATTTTTACCTAAAGTTGTTTTGAAATACGCCTATTTTTACCAAAACATTGTGG
TTTTTGGTTAAAATTTCAAAACCGACAACTTTTTTTCCCAGATCCCGTGATCTGTTCTCGTCAATTTTCC
ATCAAAAAAGTGTTTGAGATCTGGATAATTGGACGGACTTTTTCATATGCACCCCCCTCCCCATGGATAC
TTATTCTCTTGTCAAACTTTATTTTCATTAGTTACTTTTTATTTTTCAGAAAAACAGTTCAGATATTGTT
CCGAAA
